Addgene plasmid #154234: pVE2_7_p40S_QfDBD_VP16AD_cp_phl_DsRed_5xQUAS
Purpose: Encodes p40S:QfDBD-VP16AD-GFP-NLS synthetic transcription factor, activating DsRed-SKL with promoter 5xQUAS+CP_phl
Depositing lab: Arnold Driessen. Depositing organization: University of Groningen. Publication: Synthetic control devices for gene regulation in Penicillium chrysogenum. Mozsik L, Buttel Z, Bovenberg RAL, Driessen AJM, Nygard Y. Microb Cell Fact. 2019 Nov 18;18(1):203. doi: 10.1186/s12934-019-1253-3. PubMed 31739777.
Backbone
  Vector backbone: pAGM4673
  Backbone manufacturer: MoClo Tool Kit of Sylvestre Marillonnet
  Backbone size w/o insert (bp): 8108
  Vector type: Bacterial Expression, Synthetic Biology ; Fungal Expression
  Selectable markers: amdS fungal selection
Growth in bacteria
  Bacterial resistance: Kanamycin, 50 μg/mL
  Growth temperature: 37°C
  Growth strain: DH5alpha
  Copy number: Unknown
Gene/Insert
  Gene/Insert name: p40S:QfDBD-VP16AD-GFP-NLS (alt names: P(various):DsRed-SKL; pGpdA:amdS)
  Species: Synthetic; Fungal expression, P. rubens (formerly P. chrysogenum)
  Promoter: p40S (AN0465 A. nidulans)
  Tag / fusion protein: GFP-NLS; DsRed-SKL (C terminal on backbone)
  Cloning method: Restriction Enzyme; 5′ cloning site Unknown (unknown if destroyed)
Terms and licenses: Academic/Nonprofit Terms; Industry Terms: Not Available to Industry
Depositor comments: Synthetic Transcription Factor (QfDBD-VP16AD-GFP-NLS) and DsRed-SKL transcribed with various full and core promoters (CP) with and without Quinic acid Upstream Activation Sequences (QUAS). Fungal selection provided with amdS marker. Flanking regions were designed for integration at the locus of the Penicillin gene cluster.
How to cite: pVE2_7_p40S_QfDBD_VP16AD_cp_phl_DsRed_5xQUAS was a gift from Arnold Driessen (Addgene plasmid # 154234 ; http://n2t.net/addgene:154234 ; RRID:Addgene_154234)
