[The description below was written by a language model from this plasmid's Addgene catalogue record and pLannotate feature annotations shown in this document.]
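Description:
pVE2_7_p40S_QfDBD_VP16AD_cp_phl_DsRed_5xQUAS is a roughly 14.2 kb multigene MoClo assembly built in the level-2 backbone pAGM4673, designed to install a synthetic gene-regulation device in the filamentous fungus Penicillium rubens (formerly P. chrysogenum). The backbone is a binary-type vector. It carries nopaline T-DNA left and right border repeats, the broad-host-range oriV origin with its trfA replication protein, and a high-copy ColE1/pUC-type origin. A kanamycin resistance gene driven by the bla promoter provides selection in E. coli.

The payload consists of three transcription units. The first uses the Aspergillus nidulans p40S (AN0465) promoter to express a synthetic transcription factor. This factor is made of the DNA-binding domain of the Neurospora crassa quinic acid regulator QA-1F, fused to a VP16-derived activation domain (annotated as tandem minimal VP16 repeats), EGFP and a nuclear localisation signal, so its expression and nuclear targeting can be followed by green fluorescence. The second unit is the fungal selection marker amdS (A. nidulans acetamidase, detected as several fragments, probably because of introns) under the gpdA promoter with its intron, which allows selection by growth on acetamide. The third is the reporter, DsRed-Express carrying a C-terminal SKL peroxisomal targeting signal. According to the record it is driven by five QUAS binding sites placed upstream of the phl core promoter, although neither the QUAS sites nor the core promoter appears in the feature table.

Red fluorescence therefore reports how strongly the QF-based activator switches on the hybrid promoter. The depositor notes that flanking regions direct integration at the penicillin gene cluster locus. This plasmid is one of a series comparing different promoters, core promoters and QUAS configurations.
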