Features (pLannotate 1.2.2; 18 found; start..end, strand, type, name):
   2208..2756    +  CDS            qa-1f (fragment): QA1F_NEUCR - Protein predicted: Swiss-Prot protein existence level 4. Transcription activation of genes for enzymes and proteins of quinate metabolism by binding to a 16 base-pair sequence (consensus 5'- GGRTAARYRYTTAYCC-3') in front of each Qa genes. From Neurospora crassa (strain ATCC 24698 / 74-OR23-1A / CBS 708.71 / DSM 1257 / FGSC 987).
   2781..2891    +  CDS            VP48: 3 tandem repeats of the minimal activation domain of herpes simplex virus VP16 (Cheng et al., 2013)
   2904..3620    +  CDS            EGFP: EGFP is a basic (constitutively fluorescent) green fluorescent protein published in 1996, derived from Aequorea victoria. It is reported to be a rapidly-maturing weak dimer with moderate acid sensitivity.
   4021..4049    +  misc_feature   MCS (fragment): pBluescript multiple cloning site
   4048..4764    +  promoter       gpdA promoter (fragment): gpdA; promoter from the Aspergillus nidulans glyceraldehyde-3-phosphate dehydrogenase gene (Punt et al., 1990)
   4813..4928    +  intron         gpdA intron: gpdA; intron from the Aspergillus nidulans glyceraldehyde-3-phosphate dehydrogenase gene (Punt et al., 1990)
   4937..5200    +  CDS            amdS (fragment): acetamidase from Aspergillus nidulans; amdS; confers ability to process acetamide for selection in fungal cells
   5281..5422    +  CDS            amdS (fragment): acetamidase from Aspergillus nidulans; amdS; confers ability to process acetamide for selection in fungal cells
   5480..5902    +  CDS            amdS (fragment): acetamidase from Aspergillus nidulans; amdS; confers ability to process acetamide for selection in fungal cells
   6016..6837    +  CDS            amdS (fragment): acetamidase from Aspergillus nidulans; amdS; confers ability to process acetamide for selection in fungal cells
   7511..8185    +  CDS            DsRed-Express: DsRed-Express is a basic (constitutively fluorescent) orange fluorescent protein published in 2002, derived from Discosoma sp.. It is reported to be a rapidly-maturing tetramer with low acid sensitivity.
  10019..10043   +  misc_feature   RB T-DNA repeat: right border repeat from nopaline C58 T-DNA
  10140..10771   +  rep_origin     oriV: incP origin of replication
  10862..10966   +  promoter       AmpR promoter: bla
  10967..11761   +  CDS            KanR: aminoglycoside phosphotransferase; aphA-3; confers resistance to kanamycin
  11932..12520   +  rep_origin     ori: high-copy-number ColE1/pMB1/pBR322/pUC origin of replication
  12856..14001   +  CDS            trfA: TRFA_ECOLX - Experimental evidence at protein level: Swiss-Prot protein existence level 1. Also involved in plasmid copy number control, promoting intermolecular coupling of protein bound iterons at oriV, which inhibits replication initiation. From Escherichia coli.
  14150..14174   +  misc_feature   LB T-DNA repeat: left border repeat from nopaline C58 T-DNA
>Addgene plasmid #154234 | pVE2_7_p40S_QfDBD_VP16AD_cp_phl_DsRed_5xQUAS | addgene full sequence | sequence record 305895 | Addgene NGS Result
GTGCCGAATTCGGATCCGGAGCCTGCAGGATGGGCCTCCACAACCCTGCCCTAACATTGTTCGTAGAAGA
TCTGCCAGCAGGCTTATGTCCAGGCCCCTCTCAACCCGCCCTTTCCTTTCAGCTCGGGCGCCGTACTTGC
CCCACCCAGGCGTGTTCCGCTGAACTGCCCATACCCAGGCCAGCGGACTGATAACCATTTCTCTTTATGC
TTTGCTATTGGGCTTGTGACTCGTTCTTGGAGGCAAGGTTATCAGATTGAATAGAAGATTCGGTGATGCA
GCAAATAGCGACTGTTCGTTGCGGGGTCCGAACCCGCTCGGCAGCACCGGGCTCTCCCTACTATCCCTCG
ATAGCAGTGGCGTGCGCGGGCTGTCGACCCTGTCCATCCTGAAAGAGTTGATATTGAAGGTAGTAGGTAC
GGTGCAGGGTAACGCGTGATATCCTGTCCTCAGTCTTAAGACTTCTCACCTATATCACCCGCACTTACCC
TAGAGTGCCGCTTAGGTGCTAAGGGCACATTGAGTATTGGCCGTGTAGAATATATAGCTTAAGTACGGCC
AAGCAGACGGGAAGCCCTGTTCTCCACACCCTATGGTCGTATATATCAGGCTTCTACCGGGAAACGATTA
AGAGTGTATAATGGACTGAAAATCAATATGAACGGGACAATGCTCAAGTTAAATTAGTTAGGCATCCTAA
TCTCTACTAAATGTTCTATCTAGAGATCGGGGTACTATAGGCCCGTACGTTAATCACTCTACGCTTCTCT
CCCTTAGGTATAGTGTAGGTAGGGGCTAGACATTTATATGAGTCAGATGGTACAAACGGTAGCGCTGCAA
GAATTCAAGCTTGGAGGAGTTATAGACGGTCCGGCATAGGTAAGGAGAGATTAGATATTTCGACTTCCCG
ATTCCTTAGTCTCCTTAGTCTGGAAACTGAGAAAGGCCTGAACTCGTTCAATCTATTAGCTCTAATCACG
TAGTCTCAACTAGAATCCTGAACAGGCGCCGGAACCAGTCCAAATGCGTGGAGTACAGCAAGTCCAGTCA
AATCACGATTAGAATGGCCATATATAAGCAAAAAACCCTTGGACAATACGTCCGATCGACACCAAAGCAA
TCTGGTACATCACCCTTCTTATATACAGGGTAGCCGGAATTGTATTGACTCTATACGAAGCCGCAGGTTT
ACCAGCACAGAGGTGCGATAGCTACACGAATGTAGAGTGAAGGCATTACAACCGATTGCTAAGTGTCATA
GAGGCTAAGCTTCACGGCTCAAGGAGTCTGTGGAGGATACCTGATATAAGAATTGAGAGTTATACTCCGG
AGGTTATGTTAGTACCTCAAAAATGTGAAGTACAACGAAACTCGAACTTCGAATGACAATAGCTTGGCTG
GCTGTTAGTCAACTGAGGTACAACGTCATCTTGCAATTAGTTATGTTCTTTGCTAGATAGTGAGCTGCTG
TAAACTTGTAGTTCTTAGAAACATGTCTGAAGTCTAGAGTCGAGACTTGTGATTGGTGTAAATTAGTGGG
GGTCCGGAGCGGAATAACAATCGAGGTCAGCCTCCTGGGTCTGTCAGTAAGCTAACCACGAAAGGACAAG
CGTAGACGAGGTCACGGGGTACTGGCCTAGCCGGCTTCGGCTAGCGCCCACGAAAATAGGGCAACGTCGA
AGCGAGAGACACACACGGATTCCACGATCGCCGACGACAAGCACTCAACTCCACGACAACCCACGACAAC
CCTTGCCGCTGCGTTCTTGGTGAAGGGCTGCAGGATTAGAGGTGAGTATTTTATTTTCTGGCTATTGTGA
TCTTTTTCCCCCCCGGTTTCCGCTGGTTCTATCTTGTCGAGCGAGTCGGTGCGCCTTCGATCGGTCTGTC
AAATTTCCATCCGTCCACTCGTTCACCCGGTATCGATACAAGAGGGAATGGAGCATTACGACAGGGGAGC
AGAGGCAGAACTCTCGATGTTGCTACTTTTTTTGCTTGGAACAACTTCCTTGAAAGATTCTTTTCTGAAT
GCGGCTGGGAAACTGCGAATTGGATATCCAGCGAAAGGTTACCGACAGACTCACGGCCATCGATACCACT
CAGCGGGATAGAATTGAAGGCATTCGGACATTAGATGATCAGCTTCGCTTGTTTCGACTCGTGCTAATCA
ATTATCCCTGGACAGTCCCCCACATAGACAGCAAACAATGCCACCCAAGCGCAAAACGCTTAACGCTGCG
GCTGAGGCTAACGCTCATGCCGACGGACACGCCGACGGAAACGCCGACGGACACGTGGCCAATACGGCCG
CGTCCTCGAATAATGCGAGGTTCGCTGATCTCACTAACATCGATACTCCGGGTCTGGGACCCACAACTAC
GACCCTGCTCGTGGAACCAGCACGCTCAAAGCGTCAACGAGTGTCCCGCGCATGCGACCAGTGCCGTGCA
GCCCGAGAGAAATGCGACGGAATACAGCCTGCGTGTTTCCCGTGCGTTTCCCAGGGAAGGTCCTGCACTT
ATCAGGCTTCGCCGAAAAAGAGGGGAGTTCAAACCGGTTATATTCGTACGCTGGAGCTCGCCCTCGCCTG
GATGTTTGAAAATGTCGCGCGTTCCGAAGATGCCTTGCATAACCTCCTCGTCCGTGACGCCGGACAAGGA
TCAGCTCTGCTCGTTGGTAAAGATTCGCCGGCTGCCGAGCGACTCCATGCCCGTTGGGCTACTAGCCGTG
TCAATAAGAGCATTACCCGCCTCCTCAGGTTTGAAAGCGGCGGGCCGGCCGACGCCCTTGACGATTTTGA
CTTAGACATGCTCCCAGCCGATGCCCTTGACGACTTTGACCTTGATATGCTGCCTGCTGACGCTCTTGAC
GATTTTGACCTTGACATGCTCCCCGGGTTCGTTATGGTGAGCAAGGGCGAGGAGCTGTTCACCGGGGTGG
TGCCCATCCTGGTCGAGCTGGACGGCGACGTAAACGGCCACAAGTTCAGCGTGTCCGGCGAGGGCGAGGG
CGATGCCACCTACGGCAAGCTGACCCTGAAGTTCATCTGCACCACCGGCAAGCTGCCCGTGCCCTGGCCC
ACCCTCGTGACCACCCTGACCTACGGCGTGCAGTGCTTCAGCCGCTACCCCGACCACATGAAGCAGCACG
ACTTCTTCAAGTCCGCCATGCCCGAAGGCTACGTCCAGGAGCGCACCATCTTCTTCAAGGACGACGGCAA
CTACAAGACCCGCGCCGAGGTGAAGTTCGAGGGCGACACCCTGGTGAACCGCATCGAGCTGAAGGGCATC
GACTTCAAGGAGGACGGCAACATCCTGGGGCACAAGCTGGAGTACAACTACAACAGCCACAACGTCTATA
TCATGGCCGACAAGCAGAAGAACGGCATCAAGGTGAACTTCAAGATCCGCCACAACATCGAGGACGGCAG
CGTGCAGCTCGCCGACCACTACCAGCAGAACACCCCCATCGGCGACGGCCCCGTGCTGCTGCCCGACAAC
CACTACCTGAGCACCCAGTCCGCCCTGAGCAAAGACCCCAACGAGAAGCGCGATCACATGGTCCTGCTGG
AGTTCGTGACCGCCGCCGGGATCACTCTCGGCATGGACGAGCTGTACAAGCCAAAGAAGAAGCGGAAGGT
CTAAGCTTACTTCTTTATCGGTTCTCTCTTACGACTTTTTGAATGGAACGTTTCCTTCTTCTCAGGCGGG
CCTATCTTTGGGCCGAAGCTCTTTTCCTTGTACTGTAGGACCTGGTTGATAATGATTCCCAAAAAGACAT
CCAGCATGTCAGTTACTTGCATTCGTCAGTCTATACAAAAGCAATGGTTTAGAGAAATTTTGAACTTTAT
ACATGGTTTTATTTGTTGCTTCACGGCCGTACCTTCTGGAAATCCACGGTAGGAGTGTCAATTTGCGTTT
TTGATAATCCTTCCAAGGTTCTTCTCGAAGTAGTTGTTCTATAATTGCTTCACAGCTACCATGGAACATC
CCAAGCACCGCTACTAGAATTCGAGCTCGGAGTGGATCCCCCGGGCTGCAGGAATTCGAGCTCTGTACAG
TGACCGGTGACTCTTTCTGGCATGCGGAGAGACGGACGGACGCAGAGAGAAGGGCTGAGTAATAAGCGCC
ACTGCGCCAGACAGCTCTGGCGGCTCTGAGGTGCAGTGGATGATTATTAATCCGGGACCGGCCGCCCCTC
CGCCCCGAAGTGGAAAGGCTGGTGTGCCCCTCGTTGACCAAGAATCTATTGCATCATCGGAGAATATGGA
GCTTCATCGAATCACCGGCAGTAAGCGAAGGAGAATGTGAAGCCAGGGGTGTATAGCCGTCGGCGAAATA
GCATGCCATTAACCTAGGTACAGAAGTCCAATTGCTTCCGATCTGGTAAAAGATTCACGAGATAGTACCT
TCTCCGAAGTAGGTAGAGCGAGTACCCGGCGCGTAAGCTCCCTAATTGGCCCATCCGGCATCTGTAGGGC
GTCCAAATATCGTGCCTCTCCTGCTTTGCCCGGTGTATGAAACCGGAAAGGCCGCTCAGGAGCTGGCCAG
CGGCGCAGACCGGGAACACAAGCTGGCAGTCGACCCATCCGGTGCTCTGCACTCGACCTGCTGAGGTCCC
TCAGTCCCTGGTAGGCAGCTTTGCCCCGTCTGTCCGCCCGGTGTGTCGGCGGGGTTGACAAGGTCGTTGC
GTCAGTCCAACATTTGTTGCCATATTTTCCTGCTCTCCCCACCAGCTGCTCTTTTCTTTTCTCTTTCTTT
TCCCATCTTCAGTATATTCATCTTCCCATCCAAGAACCTTTATTTCCCCTAAGTAAGTACTTTGCTACAT
CCATACTCCATCCTTCCCATCCCTTATTCCTTTGAACCTTTCAGTTCGAGCTTTCCCACTTCATCGCAGC
TTGACTAACAGCTACCCCGCTTGAGCAGACATCACCATGCCTCAATCCTGGGAAGAACTGGCCGCTGATA
AGCGCGCCCGCCTCGCAAAAACCATCCCTGATGAATGGAAAGTCCAGACGCTGCCTGCGGATGACAGCGT
TATTGATTTCCCAAAGAAATCGGGGATCCTTTCAGAGGCCGAACTGAAGATCACAGAGGCCTCCGCTGCA
GATCTTGTGTCCAAGCTGGCGGCCGGAGAGTTGACCTCGGTGGAAGTTACGCTAGCATTCTGTAAACGGG
CAGCAATCGCCCAGCAGTTAGTAGGGTCCCCTCTACCTCTCAGGGAGATGTAACAACGCCACCTTATGGG
ACTATCAAGCTGACGCTGGCTTCTGTGCAGACAAACTGCGCCCACGAGTTCTTCCCTGACGCCGCTCTCG
CGCAGGCAAGGGAACTCGATGAATACTACGCAAAGCACAAGACACCCGTTGGTCCACTCCATGGCCTCCC
CATCTCTCTCAAAGACCAGCTTCGAGTCAAGGTACACCGTTGCCCCTAAGTCGTTAGATGTCCCTTTTTG
TCAGCTAACATATGCCACCAGGGCTACGAAACATCAATGGGCTACATCTCATGGCTAAACAAGTACGACG
AAGGGGACTCGGTTCTGACAACCATGCTCCGCAAAGCCGGTGCCGTTTTCTACGTCAAGACCTCTGTCCC
GCAGACCCTGATGGTCTGCGAGACAGTCAACAACATCATCGGGCGCACCGTCAACCCACGCAACAAGAAC
TGGTCGTGCGGCGGCAGTTCTGGTGGTGAGGGTGCGATCGTTGGGATTCGTGGTGGCGTCATCGGTGTAG
GAACGGATATCGGTGGCTCGATTCGAGTGCCGGCCGCGTTCAACTTCCTGTACGGTCTAAGGCCGAGTCA
TGGGCGGCTGCCGTATGCAAAGATGGCGAACAGCATGGAGGGTCAGGAGACGGTGCACAGCGTTGTCGGG
CCGATTACGCACTCTGTTGAGGGTGAGTCCTTCGCCTCTTCCTTCTTTTCCTGCTCTATACCAGGCCTCC
ACTGTCCTCCTTTCTTGCTTTTTATACTATATACGAGACGGGCAGTCACTGATGAAGTAATGTTAGACCT
CCGCCTCTTCACCAAATCCGTCCTCGGTCAGGAGCCATGGAAATACGACTCCAAGGTCATCCCCATGCCC
TGGCGCCAGTCCGAGTCGGACATTATTGCCTCCAAGATCAAGAACGGCGGGCTCAATATCGGCTACTACA
ACTTCGACGGCAATGTCCTTCCACACCCTCCTATCCTGCGCGGCGTGGAAACCACCGTCGCCGCACTCGC
CAAAGCCGGTCATACCGTGACCCCGTGGACGCCATACAAGCACGATTTCGGCCACGATCTCATCTCCCAT
ATCTACGCGGCTGACGGCAGCGCCGACGTAATGCGCGATATCAGTGCATCCGGCGAGCCGGCGATTCCAA
ATATCAAAGACCTACTGAACCCGAACATCAAAGCTGTTAACATGAACGAGCTCTGGGACACGCATCTCCA
GAAGTGGAATTACCAGATGGAGTACCTTGAGAAATGGCGGGAGGCTGAAGAAAAGGCCGGGAAGGAACTG
GACGCCATCATCGCGCCGATTACGCCTACCGCTGCGGTACGGCATGACCAGTTCCGGTACTATGGGTATG
CCTCTGTGATCAACCTGCTGGATTTCACGAGCGTGGTTGTTCCGGTTACCTTTGCGGATAAGAACATCGA
TAAGAAGAATGAGAGTTTCAAGGCGGTTAGTGAGCTTGATGCCCTCGTGCAGGAAGAGTATGATCCGGAG
GCGTACCATGGGGCACCGGTTGCAGTGCAGGTTATCGGACGGAGACTCAGTGAAGAGAGGACGTTGGCGA
TTGCAGAGGAAGTGGGGAAGTTGCTGGGAAATGTGGTGACTCCATAGGCTTCTAATAAGTGTCAGATAGC
AATTTGCACAAGAAATCAATACCAGCAACTGTAAATAAGCGCTGAAGTGACCATGCCATGCTACGAAAGA
GCAGAAAAAAACCTGCCGTAGAACCGAAGAGATATGACACGCTTCCATCTCTCAAAGGAAGAATCCCTTC
AGGGTTGCGTTTCCAGTCTAGACACGTATAACGGCACAAGTGTCTCTCACCAAATGGGTTATATCTCAAA
TGTGATCTAAGGATGGAAAGCCCAGAATATTGGCTGGGTTGATGGCTGCTTCGAGTGCAGTCTCATGCTG
CCACAGGTGACTCTGGATGGCCCCATACCACTCAACCCATGGTACGAGCGGTACGCTTTACGAATTCCCA
TGGGGAGGGGTAATCGATTATCCTCGGATAAACACTTATCCCAGGGTAATCACTTATCCCTGGATAAACA
ATTATCCTCGGGTAATCGCTTATCCCCATCGTCACTTGTCATAAATCTCCCCTCAGCTGGTTATTGCCCG
CGTGTCTCCAACCCCTTGCTTACTGCCGCTCTAAACCGTGAGTAAAAATCCATTGTGTTCACCTGGCTGC
AGCTAACCACGTTCAAAAAAAAGCCGAGATCACCTCAGTTTCCTGCACTTTGGAGACCTGCCCCTATATT
ACCCCGAGGATTTGGGAAAAATGGCCTCCTCCGAGGACGTCATCAAGGAGTTCATGCGCTTCAAGGTGCG
CATGGAGGGCTCCGTGAACGGCCACGAGTTCGAGATCGAGGGCGAGGGCGAGGGCCGCCCCTACGAGGGC
ACCCAGACCGCCAAGCTGAAGGTGACCAAGGGCGGCCCCCTGCCCTTCGCCTGGGACATCCTGTCCCCCC
AGTTCCAGTACGGCTCCAAGGTGTACGTGAAGCACCCCGCCGACATCCCCGACTACAAGAAGCTGTCCTT
CCCCGAGGGCTTCAAGTGGGAGCGCGTGATGAACTTCGAGGACGGCGGCGTGGTGACCGTGACCCAGGAC
TCCTCCCTGCAGGACGGCTCCTTCATCTACAAGGTGAAGTTCATCGGCGTGAACTTCCCCTCCGACGGCC
CCGTAATGCAGAAGAAAACTATGGGCTGGGAGGCCTCCACCGAGCGCCTGTACCCCCGCGACGGCGTGCT
GAAGGGCGAGATCCACAAGGCCCTGAAGCTGAAGGACGGCGGCCACTACCTGGTGGAGTTCAAGTCCATC
TACATGGCCAAGAAGCCCGTGCAGCTGCCCGGCTACTACTACGTGGACTCCAAGCTGGACATCACCTCCC
ACAACGAGGACTACACCATCGTGGAGCAGTACGAGCGCGCCGAGGGCCGCCACCACCTGTTCCTGACTCA
CGGTATGGACGAATTGTACAAGTCGAAGCTGTAAGCTTGTGCTTCTAAGGTATGAGTCGCAAAATTGTTT
TTTATTTTTGGTCTTGAGTCTAATATGCTCGCAGCTCTTGCGTTGTATATGGTCGTTGTCGCGTATTTTC
TGTTGTATTAAAAGATCAAACGAGATCAAGGGATGGCTCGCGGGCTGTCTCTCGCACTAGGAGGAAGAAT
GCCTGAAAAAGGAACTTTGATTTTAGCTGTGGAATAGAGATGGCTTGTTTGAGGACGCTTGTCGCTTGGC
GCAGGGACTTGAATGGCAGCTTGTGGAAACCGAAGGCGAGAAAAGTCGACGGATACTGTACGTGGTTCTA
TTGCCAGTGCGGTGGAAGCTTCCTTCTCATATAGTTCAATCCTTCTTTGAATCTGTTTGTTTCATATTTG
GACTGTTTCATTCTCTGCTTGCGCATTCTCATCTTCGAGAACGACTGCAGGGATTGTTGGTTCTGTGGAG
CTGATGAGCGCGCCTTGACCACCCTTGTTCTTGTTTTGCTCTTTTGTTCTCATTTAACCCGTTTCTCCCT
TCCAACCCTTTGACCTTGCAACATTGTCTCCCAGCGCGTTGCCAAAGCGAACTTGATATCAGTATAGTAT
GACCAAGTAGTCTACCAAAATAAATTTTAGTACAGTATTGCTAGTTATACAAGATAAATTTTGTACAACA
ATGATTATGCAGAGCTGGTATTCTGTAAGGAGTAAATTCATGCAGGTACAGAGCGTCCACGTCAGGCACA
CGCGCTTTAGTGCTGGGTACACATTATGCTACCTTTGGGGCAAGGTGCTATTCTAGGTAGGGTATGCCTA
GCAATGCCATGATCTTATGACCTCAGTAATCTGACCTTGGATTTAAGATCGGAGTTCTCAAACCCTGCGC
GCTCAGAGAATTCGCATGCGGAGACTTTAGACATACCTCTCGTTGCCGACAAATCGGCATTCCGTTTCGG
TCACGGACGTAAGAGTTCAACAAAGCCGCTCACCTGTCCCGTTCGGCGCTTGAGTTTCCACTTCAAAAGC
ACAACCGCTCCGATATTTCCATTGCCACCGACCAACAAAAGGTTCATATCGCGCAATAGTCGTCCAACTC
TCACTCCGCCCGCACTCGATGGCGAAGGATGGAAGAATATCCGAGCGGCATCGGATAAAGAGATCTGGTT
CTTTTCGTGAAGTAACGTAGGGAACCGACGGAAACTGTAGAGCTATAGGAATTTAGTATATCAGAAGTCA
ATTGAGAGAAGTGTATAGTTAGTAACTCACTTGTGCCAACAGGTATTTCCAACCGTTCTTGTTCAAATTT
CGTCAAGTCACCATCTCTATGTGCAAAACTGGATCATACAACAGCTCTTATTGTAGCTGCATCTCGCTCT
CAGAGATCATCCTATCTTCGTCGTCATCCACCAACACAGGTGGGAGTGCTAGTTGATCCATGCTGAGGTC
AAGGGACACAGACGGAATGGGTGTAGAACGCCTCAAAACAGGTAAGGTATCAGGATCGGTTGTCCAGGGG
GAATCCAAACCAGGTTCCACCTTGATTCAGAGAATAAGTATGACGTATTCTTGGCAATGTTTAAGCTTGA
GATGAGCCGATGTCAAACTGGGAGACATGATGAAGGAGGAAATGTTGCTTTGGTGGGGGAGACACTATAA
ATACCAAAGAGTGAATGGTTGATACCATTTGGGGAAGGAGTGTCTATCGCAGTCTCTGCAGACGGCATAT
CGGATAGCCTGCAGGCGCTTGTGGAGGATGCACATGTGACCGAGGGACACGAAGTGATCCGTTTAAACTA
TCAGTGTTTGACAGGATATATTGGCGGGTAAACCTAAGAGAAAAGAGCGTTTATTAGAATAATCGGATAT
TTAAAAGGGCGTGAAAAGGTTTATCCGTTCGTCCATTTGTATGTGCCAGCCGCCTTTGCGACGCTCACCG
GGCTGGTTGCCCTCGCCGCTGGGCTGGCGGCCGTCTATGGCCCTGCAAACGCGCCAGAAACGCCGTCGAA
GCCGTGTGCGAGACACCGCGGCCGCCGGCGTTGTGGATACCTCGCGGAAAACTTGGCCCTCACTGACAGA
TGAGGGGCGGACGTTGACACTTGAGGGGCCGACTCACCCGGCGCGGCGTTGACAGATGAGGGGCAGGCTC
GATTTCGGCCGGCGACGTGGAGCTGGCCAGCCTCGCAAATCGGCGAAAACGCCTGATTTTACGCGAGTTT
CCCACAGATGATGTGGACAAGCCTGGGGATAAGTGCCCTGCGGTATTGACACTTGAGGGGCGCGACTACT
GACAGATGAGGGGCGCGATCCTTGACACTTGAGGGGCAGAGTGCTGACAGATGAGGGGCGCACCTATTGA
CATTTGAGGGGCTGTCCACAGGCAGAAAATCCAGCATTTGCAAGGGTTTCCGCCCGTTTTTCGGCCACCG
CTAACCTGTCTTTTAACCTGCTTTTAAACCAATATTTATAAACCTTGTTTTTAACCAGGGCTGCGCCCTG
TGCGCGTGACCGCGCACGCCGAAGGGGGGTGCCCCCCCTTCTCGAACCCTCCCGGCCCGCTAACGCGGGC
CTCCCATCCCCCCAGGGGCTGCGCCCCTCGGCCGCGAACGGCCTCACCCCAAAAATGGCAGCGCTGGCCA
ATTCCCGAGTGCGCGGAACCCCTATTTGTTTATTTTTCTAAATACATTCAAATATGTATCCGCTCATGAG
ACAATAACCCTGATAAATGCTTCAATAATATTGAAAAAGGAAGAGTATGGCTAAAATGAGAATATCACCG
GAATTGAAAAAACTGATCGAAAAATACCGCTGCGTAAAAGATACGGAAGGAATGTCTCCTGCTAAGGTAT
ATAAGCTGGTGGGAGAAAATGAAAACCTATATTTAAAAATGACGGACAGCCGGTATAAAGGGACCACCTA
TGATGTGGAACGGGAAAAGGACATGATGCTATGGCTGGAAGGAAAGCTGCCTGTTCCAAAGGTCCTGCAC
TTTGAACGGCATGATGGCTGGAGCAATCTGCTCATGAGTGAGGCCGATGGCGTCCTTTGCTCGGAAGAGT
ATGAAGATGAACAAAGCCCTGAAAAGATTATCGAGCTGTATGCGGAGTGCATCAGGCTCTTTCACTCCAT
CGACATATCGGATTGTCCCTATACGAATAGCTTAGACAGCCGCTTAGCCGAATTGGATTACTTACTGAAT
AACGATCTGGCCGATGTGGATTGCGAAAACTGGGAAGAGGACACTCCATTTAAAGATCCGCGCGAGCTGT
ATGATTTTTTAAAGACGGAAAAGCCCGAAGAGGAACTTGTCTTTTCCCACGGCGACCTGGGAGACAGCAA
CATCTTTGTGAAAGATGGCAAAGTAAGTGGCTTTATTGATCTTGGGAGAAGCGGCAGGGCGGACAAGTGG
TATGACATTGCCTTCTGCGTCCGGTCGCTCAGGGAGGATATCGGGGAAGAACAGTATGTCGAGCTATTTT
TTGACTTACTGGGGATCAAGCCTGATTGGGAGAAAATAAAATATTATATTTTACTGGATGAATTGTTTTA
GCTGTCAGACCAAGTTTACTCATATATACTTTAGATTGATTTAAAACTTCATTTTTAATTTAAAAGGATC
TAGGTGAAGATCCTTTTTGATAATCTCATGACCAAAATCCCTTAACGTGAGTTTTCGTTCCACTGAGCGT
CAGACCCCGTAGAAAAGATCAAAGGATCTTCTTGAGATCCTTTTTTTCTGCGCGTAATCTGCTGCTTGCA
AACAAAAAAACCACCGCTACCAGCGGTGGTTTGTTTGCCGGATCAAGAGCTACCAACTCTTTTTCCGAAG
GTAACTGGCTTCAGCAGAGCGCAGATACCAAATACTGTTCTTCTAGTGTAGCCGTAGTTAGGCCACCACT
TCAAGAACTCTGTAGCACCGCCTACATACCTCGCTCTGCTAATCCTGTTACCAGTGGCTGCTGCCAGTGG
CGATAAGTCGTGTCTTACCGGGTTGGACTCAAGACGATAGTTACCGGATAAGGCGCAGCGGTCGGGCTGA
ACGGGGGGTTCGTGCACACAGCCCAGCTTGGAGCGAACGACCTACACCGAACTGAGATACCTACAGCGTG
AGCTATGAGAAAGCGCCACGCTTCCCGAAGGGAGAAAGGCGGACAGGTATCCGGTAAGCGGCAGGGTCGG
AACAGGAGAGCGCACGAGGGAGCTTCCAGGGGGAAACGCCTGGTATCTTTATAGTCCTGTCGGGTTTCGC
CACCTCTGACTTGAGCGTCGATTTTTGTGATGCTCGTCAGGGGGGCGGAGCCTATGGAAAAACGCCAGCA
ACGCGGCCTTTTTACGGTTCCTGGCAGATCCTAGATGTGGCGCAACGATGCCGGCGACAAGCAGGAGCGC
ACCGACTTCTTCCGCATCAAGTGTTTTGGCTCTCAGGCCGAGGCCCACGGCAAGTATTTGGGCAAGGGGT
CGCTGGTATTCGTGCAGGGCAAGATTCGGAATACCAAGTACGAGAAGGACGGCCAGACGGTCTACGGGAC
CGACTTCATTGCCGATAAGGTGGATTATCTGGACACCAAGGCACCAGGCGGGTCAAATCAGGAATAAGGG
CACATTGCCCCGGCGTGAGTCGGGGCAATCCCGCAAGGAGGGTGAATGAATCGGACGTTTGACCGGAAGG
CATACAGGCAAGAACTGATCGACGCGGGGTTTTCCGCCGAGGATGCCGAAACCATCGCAAGCCGCACCGT
CATGCGTGCGCCCCGCGAAACCTTCCAGTCCGTCGGCTCGATGGTCCAGCAAGCTACGGCCAAGATCGAG
CGCGACAGCGTGCAACTGGCTCCCCCTGCCCTGCCCGCGCCATCGGCCGCCGTGGAGCGTTCGCGTCGTC
TTGAACAGGAGGCGGCAGGTTTGGCGAAGTCGATGACCATCGACACGCGAGGAACTATGACGACCAAGAA
GCGAAAAACCGCCGGCGAGGACCTGGCAAAACAGGTCAGCGAGGCCAAGCAGGCCGCGTTGCTGAAACAC
ACGAAGCAGCAGATCAAGGAAATGCAGCTTTCCTTGTTCGATATTGCGCCGTGGCCGGACACGATGCGAG
CGATGCCAAACGACACGGCCCGCTCTGCCCTGTTCACCACGCGCAACAAGAAAATCCCGCGCGAGGCGCT
GCAAAACAAGGTCATTTTCCACGTCAACAAGGACGTGAAGATCACCTACACCGGCGTCGAGCTGCGGGCC
GACGATGACGAACTGGTGTGGCAGCAGGTGTTGGAGTACGCGAAGCGCACCCCTATCGGCGAGCCGATCA
CCTTCACGTTCTACGAGCTTTGCCAGGACCTGGGCTGGTCGATCAATGGCCGGTATTACACGAAGGCCGA
GGAATGCCTGTCGCGCCTACAGGCGACGGCGATGGGCTTCACGTCCGACCGCGTTGGGCACCTGGAATCG
GTGTCGCTGCTGCACCGCTTCCGCGTCCTGGACCGTGGCAAGAAAACGTCCCGTTGCCAGGTCCTGATCG
ACGAGGAAATCGTCGTGCTGTTTGCTGGCGACCACTACACGAAATTCATATGGGAGAAGTACCGCAAGCT
GTCGCCGACGGCCCGACGGATGTTCGACTATTTCAGCTCGCACCGGGAGCCGTACCCGCTCAAGCTGGAA
ACCTTCCGCCTCATGTGCGGATCGGATTCCACCCGCGTGAAGAAGTGGCGCGAGCAGGTCGGCGAAGCCT
GCGAAGAGTTGCGAGGCAGCGGCCTGGTGGAACACGCCTGGGTCAATGATGACCTGGTGCATTGCAAACG
CTAGGGCCTTGTGGGGTCAGTTCCGGCTGGGGGTTCAGCAGCCCCTGCTCGGATCTGTTGGACCGGACAG
TAGTCATGGTTGATGGGCTGCCTGTATCGAGTGGTGATTTTGTGCCGAGCTGCCGGTCGGGGAGCTGTTG
GCTGGCTGGTGGCAGGATATATTGTGGTGTAAACAAATTGACGCTTAGACAACTTAATAACACATTGCGG
ACGTTTTTAATGTACTGGGGTTGAACACTCT
